>Addgene plasmid #211071 | pHTN-HaloTag_FBXO3:1-471 | addgene full sequence | sequence record 426006 | Addgene NGS Result
TCAATATTGGCCATTAGCCATATTATTCATTGGTTATATAGCATAAATCAATATTGGCTATTGGCCATTG
CATACGTTGTATCTATATCATAATATGTACATTTATATTGGCTCATGTCCAATATGACCGCCATGTTGGC
ATTGATTATTGACTAGTTATTAATAGTAATCAATTACGGGGTCATTAGTTCATAGCCCATATATGGAGTT
CCGCGTTACATAACTTACGGTAAATGGCCCGCCTGGCTGACCGCCCAACGACCCCCGCCCATTGACGTCA
ATAATGACGTATGTTCCCATAGTAACGCCAATAGGGACTTTCCATTGACGTCAATGGGTGGAGTATTTAC
GGTAAACTGCCCACTTGGCAGTACATCAAGTGTATCATATGCCAAGTCCGCCCCCTATTGACGTCAATGA
CGGTAAATGGCCCGCCTGGCATTATGCCCAGTACATGACCTTACGGGACTTTCCTACTTGGCAGTACATC
TACGTATTAGTCATCGCTATTACCATGGTGATGCGGTTTTGGCAGTACACCAATGGGCGTGGATAGCGGT
TTGACTCACGGGGATTTCCAAGTCTCCACCCCATTGACGTCAATGGGAGTTTGTTTTGGCACCAAAATCA
ACGGGACTTTCCAAAATGTCGTAATAACCCCGCCCCGTTGACGCAAATGGGCGGTAGGCGTGTACGGTGG
GAGGTCTATATAAGCAGAGCTGGTTTAGTGAACCGTCAGATCACTAGAAGCTTTATTGCGGTAGTTTATC
ACAGTTAAATTGCTAACGCAGTCAGTGCTTCTGACACAACAGTCTCGAACTTAAGCTGCAGAAGTTGGTC
GTGAGGCACTGGGCAGGTAAGTATCAAGGTTACAAGACAGGTTTAAGGAGACCAATAGAAACTGGGCTTG
TCGAGACAGAGAAGACTCTTGCGTTTCTGATAGGCACCTATTGGTCTTACTGACATCCACTTTGCCTTTC
TCTCCACAGGTGTCCACTCCCAGTTCAATTACAGCTCTTAAGGCTAGAGTATTAATACGACTCACTATAG
GGCTAGCAAAGCCACCATGGCAGAAATCGGTACTGGCTTTCCATTCGACCCCCATTATGTGGAAGTCCTG
GGCGAGCGCATGCACTACGTCGATGTTGGTCCGCGCGATGGCACCCCTGTGCTGTTCCTGCACGGTAACC
CGACCTCCTCCTACGTGTGGCGCAACATCATCCCGCATGTTGCACCGACCCATCGCTGCATTGCTCCAGA
CCTGATCGGTATGGGCAAATCCGACAAACCAGACCTGGGTTATTTCTTCGACGACCACGTCCGCTTCATG
GATGCCTTCATCGAAGCCCTGGGTCTGGAAGAGGTCGTCCTGGTCATTCACGACTGGGGCTCCGCTCTGG
GTTTCCACTGGGCCAAGCGCAATCCAGAGCGCGTCAAAGGTATTGCATTTATGGAGTTCATCCGCCCTAT
CCCGACCTGGGACGAATGGCCAGAATTTGCCCGCGAGACCTTCCAGGCCTTCCGCACCACCGACGTCGGC
CGCAAGCTGATCATCGATCAGAACGTTTTTATCGAGGGTACGCTGCCGATGGGTGTCGTCCGCCCGCTGA
CTGAAGTCGAGATGGACCATTACCGCGAGCCGTTCCTGAATCCTGTTGACCGCGAGCCACTGTGGCGCTT
CCCAAACGAGCTGCCAATCGCCGGTGAGCCAGCGAACATCGTCGCGCTGGTCGAAGAATACATGGACTGG
CTGCACCAGTCCCCTGTCCCGAAGCTGCTGTTCTGGGGCACCCCAGGCGTTCTGATCCCACCGGCCGAAG
CCGCTCGCCTGGCCAAAAGCCTGCCTAACTGCAAGGCTGTGGACATCGGCCCGGGTCTGAATCTGCTGCA
AGAAGACAACCCGGACCTGATCGGCAGCGAGATCGCGCGCTGGCTGTCGACGCTCGAGATTTCCGGCGAG
CCAACCACTGAGGATCTGTACTTTCAGAGCGATAACGCGATCGCTTCCGAATTCATGGCGGCCATGGAGA
CCGAGACGGCGCCGCTGACCCTAGAGTCGCTGCCCACCGATCCCCTGCTCCTCATCTTATCCTTTTTGGA
CTATCGGGATCTAATCAACTGTTGTTATGTCAGTCGAAGACTTAGCCAGCTATCAAGTCATGATCCGCTG
TGGAGAAGACATTGCAAAAAATACTGGCTGATATCTGAGGAAGAGAAAACACAGAAGAATCAGTGTTGGA
AATCTCTCTTCATAGATACTTACTCTGATGTAGGAAGATACATTGACCATTATGCTGCTATTAAAAAGGC
CTGGGATGATCTCAAGAAATATTTGGAGCCCAGGTGTCCTCGGATGGTTTTATCTCTGAAAGAGGGTGCT
CGAGAGGAAGACCTCGATGCTGTGGAAGCGCAGATTGGCTGCAAGCTTCCTGACGATTATCGATGTTCAT
ACCGAATTCACAATGGACAGAAGTTAGTGGTTCCTGGGTTATTGGGAAGCATGGCACTGTCTAATCACTA
TCGTTCTGAAGATTTGTTAGACGTCGATACAGCTGCCGGAGGATTCCAGCAGAGACAGGGACTGAAATAC
TGTCTCCCTTTAACTTTTTGCATACATACTGGTTTGAGTCAGTACATAGCAGTGGAAGCTGCAGAGGGCC
GAAACAAAAATGAAGTTTTCTACCAATGTCCAGACCAAATGGCTCGAAATCCAGCTGCTATTGACATGTT
TATTATAGGTGCTACTTTTACTGACTGGTTTACCTCTTATGTCAAAAATGTTGTATCAGGTGGCTTCCCC
ATCATCAGAGACCAAATTTTCAGATATGTTCACGATCCAGAATGTGTAGCAACAACTGGGGATATTACTG
TGTCAGTTTCCACATCGTTTCTGCCAGAACTTAGCTCTGTACATCCACCCCACTATTTCTTCACATACCG
AATCAGGATTGAAATGTCAAAAGATGCACTTCCTGAGAAGGCCTGTCAGTTGGACAGTCGCTATTGGAGA
ATAACAAATGCTAAGGGTGACGTGGAAGAAGTTCAAGGACCTGGAGTAGTTGGTGAATTTCCAATCATCA
GCCCAGGTCGGGTATATGAATACACAAGCTGTACCACATTCTCTACAACATCAGGATACATGGAAGGATA
TTATACCTTCCATTTTCTTTACTTTAAAGACAAGATCTTTAATGTTGCCATTCCCCGATTCCATATGGCA
TGTCCAACATTCAGGGTGTCTATAGCCCGATTGGAAATGGGTCCTGATGAATATGAAGAGATGGAAGAAG
AGGAGGAGGAGGAAGAGGAGGAAGACGAGGATGATGATTCAGCAGATATGGATGAATCAGATGAAGATGA
TGAAGAGGAGAGACGGAGGAGAGTCTTTGATGTTCCCATTCGCAGACGCCGCTGCTCACGCCTTTTTTGA
TGATCTAGATTTGGGCCCAATTCCTGCAGGATTTTGCGGCCGCTTGCTGAGTTGGCTGCTGCCACCGCTG
AGCAATAACTAGCATAACCCCTTGGCCGCTTCGAGCAGACATGATAAGATACATTGATGAGTTTGGACAA
ACCACAACTAGAATGCAGTGAAAAAAATGCTTTATTTGTGAAATTTGTGATGCTATTGCTTTATTTGTAA
CCATTATAAGCTGCAATAAACAAGTTAACAACAACAATTGCATTCATTTTATGTTTCAGGTTCAGGGGGA
GATGTGGGAGGTTTTTTTAAGCAAGTAAAACCTCTACAAATGTGGTAAAATCGAATTTTAACAAAATATT
AACGCTTACAATTTCCTGATGCGGTATTTTCTCCTTACGCATCTGTGCGGTATTTCACACCGCATACGCG
GATCTGCGCAGCACCATGGCCTGAAATAACCTCTGAAAGAGGAACTTGGTTAGGTACCTTCTGAGGCGGA
AAGAACCAGCTGTGGAATGTGTGTCAGTTAGGGTGTGGAAAGTCCCCAGGCTCCCCAGCAGGCAGAAGTA
TGCAAAGCATGCATCTCAATTAGTCAGCAACCAGGTGTGGAAAGTCCCCAGGCTCCCCAGCAGGCAGAAG
TATGCAAAGCATGCATCTCAATTAGTCAGCAACCATAGTCCCGCCCCTAACTCCGCCCATCCCGCCCCTA
ACTCCGCCCAGTTCCGCCCATTCTCCGCCCCATGGCTGACTAATTTTTTTTATTTATGCAGAGGCCGAGG
CCGCCTCGGCCTCTGAGCTATTCCAGAAGTAGTGAGGAGGCTTTTTTGGAGGCCTAGGCTTTTGCAAAAA
GCTTGATTCTTCTGACACAACAGTCTCGAACTTAAGGCTAGAGCCACCATGATTGAACAAGATGGATTGC
ACGCAGGTTCTCCGGCCGCTTGGGTGGAGAGGCTATTCGGCTATGACTGGGCACAACAGACAATCGGCTG
CTCTGATGCCGCCGTGTTCCGGCTGTCAGCGCAGGGGCGCCCGGTTCTTTTTGTCAAGACCGACCTGTCC
GGTGCCCTGAATGAACTGCAGGACGAGGCAGCGCGGCTATCGTGGCTGGCCACGACGGGCGTTCCTTGCG
CAGCTGTGCTCGACGTTGTCACTGAAGCGGGAAGGGACTGGCTGCTATTGGGCGAAGTGCCGGGGCAGGA
TCTCCTGTCATCTCACCTTGCTCCTGCCGAGAAAGTATCCATCATGGCTGATGCAATGCGGCGGCTGCAT
ACGCTTGATCCGGCTACCTGCCCATTCGACCACCAAGCGAAACATCGCATCGAGCGAGCACGTACTCGGA
TGGAAGCCGGTCTTGTCGATCAGGATGATCTGGACGAAGAGCATCAGGGGCTCGCGCCAGCCGAACTGTT
CGCCAGGCTCAAGGCGCGCATGCCCGACGGCGAGGATCTCGTCGTGACCCATGGCGATGCCTGCTTGCCG
AATATCATGGTGGAAAATGGCCGCTTTTCTGGATTCATCGACTGTGGCCGGCTGGGTGTGGCGGACCGCT
ATCAGGACATAGCGTTGGCTACCCGTGATATTGCTGAAGAGCTTGGCGGCGAATGGGCTGACCGCTTCCT
CGTGCTTTACGGTATCGCCGCTCCCGATTCGCAGCGCATCGCCTTCTATCGCCTTCTTGACGAGTTCTTC
TGAGCGGGACTCTGGGGTTCGAAATGACCGACCAAGCGACGCCCAACCTGCCATCACGATGGCCGCAATA
AAATATCTTTATTTTCATTACATCTGTGTGTTGGTTTTTTGTGTGAATCGATAGCGATAAGGATCCTCTT
TGCGCTTGCGTTTTCCCTTGTCCAGATAGCCCAGTAGCTGACATTCATCCGGGGTCAGCACCGTTTCTGC
GGACTGGCTTTCTACGTAATGGTTTCTTAGACGTCAGGTGGCACTTTTCGGGGAAATGTGCGCGGAACCC
CTATTTGTTTATTTTTCTAAATACATTCAAATATGTATCCGCTCATGAGACAATAACCCTGATAAATGCT
TCAATAATATTGAAAAAGGAAGAGTATGAGTATTCAACATTTCCGTGTCGCCCTTATTCCCTTTTTTGCG
GCATTTTGCCTTCCTGTTTTTGCTCACCCAGAAACGCTGGTGAAAGTAAAAGATGCTGAAGATCAGTTGG
GTGCACGAGTGGGTTACATCGAACTGGATCTCAACAGCGGTAAGATCCTTGAGAGTTTTCGCCCCGAAGA
ACGTTTTCCAATGATGAGCACTTTCAAAGTTCTGCTATGTGGCGCGGTATTATCCCGTATTGACGCCGGG
CAAGAGCAACTCGGTCGCCGCATACACTATTCTCAGAATGACTTGGTTGAGTACTCACCAGTCACAGAAA
AGCATCTTACGGATGGCATGACAGTAAGAGAATTATGCAGTGCTGCCATAACCATGAGTGATAACACTGC
GGCCAACTTACTTCTGACAACTATCGGAGGACCGAAGGAGCTAACCGCTTTTTTGCACAACATGGGGGAT
CATGTAACTCGCCTTGATCGTTGGGAACCGGAGCTGAATGAAGCCATACCAAACGACGAGCGTGACACCA
CGATGCCTGTAGCAATGGCAACAACGTTGCGCAAACTATTAACTGGCGAACTACTTACTCTAGCTTCCCG
GCAACAATTAATAGACTGGATGGAGGCGGATAAAGTTGCAGGACCACTTCTGCGCTCGGCCCTTCCGGCT
GGCTGGTTTATTGCTGATAAATCTGGAGCCGGTGAGCGTGGGTCTCGCGGTATCATTGCAGCACTGGGGC
CAGATGGTAAGCCCTCCCGTATCGTAGTTATCTACACGACGGGGAGTCAGGCAACTATGGATGAACGAAA
TAGACAGATCGCTGAGATAGGTGCCTCACTGATTAAGCATTGGTAATTCGAAATGACCGACCAAGCGACG
CCCAACCGGTATCAGCTCACTCAAAGGCGGTAATACGGTTATCCACAGAATCAGGGGATAACGCAGGAAA
GAACATGTGAGCAAAAGGCCAGCAAAAGGCCAGGAACCGTAAAAAGGCCGCGTTGCTGGCGTTTTTCCAT
AGGCTCCGCCCCCCTGACGAGCATCACAAAAATCGACGCTCAAGTCAGAGGTGGCGAAACCCGACAGGAC
TATAAAGATACCAGGCGTTTCCCCCTGGAAGCTCCCTCGTGCGCTCTCCTGTTCCGACCCTGCCGCTTAC
CGGATACCTGTCCGCCTTTCTCCCTTCGGGAAGCGTGGCGCTTTCTCATAGCTCACGCTGTAGGTATCTC
AGTTCGGTGTAGGTCGTTCGCTCCAAGCTGGGCTGTGTGCACGAACCCCCCGTTCAGCCCGACCGCTGCG
CCTTATCCGGTAACTATCGTCTTGAGTCCAACCCGGTAAGACACGACTTATCGCCACTGGCAGCAGCCAC
TGGTAACAGGATTAGCAGAGCGAGGTATGTAGGCGGTGCTACAGAGTTCTTGAAGTGGTGGCCTAACTAC
GGCTACACTAGAAGGACAGTATTTGGTATCTGCGCTCTGCTGAAGCCAGTTACCTTCGGAAAAAGAGTTG
GTAGCTCTTGATCCGGCAAACAAACCACCGCTGGTAGCGGTGGTTTTTTTGTTTGCAAGCAGCAGATTAC
GCGCAGAAAAAAAGGATTTCAAGAAGATCCTTTGATCTTTTCTACGGGGTCTGACGCTCAGTGGAACGAA
AACTCACGTTAAGGGATTTTGGTCATGAGATTATCAAAAAGGATCTTCACCTAGATCCTTTTATAGTCCG
GAAATACAGGAACGCACGCTGGATGGCCCTTCGCTGGGATGGTGAAACCATGAAAAATGGCAGCTTCAGT
GGATTAAGTGGGGGTAATGTGGCCTGTACCCTCTGGTTGCATAGGTATTCATACGGTTAAAATTTATCAG
GCGCGATTGCGGCAGTTTTTCGGGTGGTTTGTTGCCATTTTTACCTGTCTGCTGCCGTGATCGCGCTGAA
CGCGTTTTAGCGGTGCGTACAATTAAGGGATTATGGTAAATCCACTTACTGTCTGCCCTCGTAGCCATCG
AGATAAACCGCAGTACTCCGGCCACGATGCGTCCGGCGTAGAGGATCGAGATCT
Features (pLannotate 1.2.2; 21 found; start..end, strand, type, name):
    140..517     +  enhancer       CMV enhancer: human cytomegalovirus immediate early enhancer
    519..718     +  promoter       CMV promoter: human cytomegalovirus (CMV) immediate early promoter
    857..989     +  intron         chimeric intron: chimera between introns from human β-globin and immunoglobulin heavy chain genes
   1033..1051    +  promoter       T7 promoter: promoter for bacteriophage T7 RNA polymerase
   1067..1957    +  CDS            HaloTag®: modified bacterial dehalogenase that forms covalent bonds with chloroalkane derivatives
   1970..1990    +  CDS            TEV site: tobacco etch virus (TEV) protease recognition and cleavage site
   2015..3427    +  CDS            FBXO3: FBX3_HUMAN - Also known as FBX3. Experimental evidence at protein level: Swiss-Prot protein existence level 1. Substrate recognition component of the SCF (SKP1-CUL1-F-box protein)-type E3 ubiquitin ligase complex. Mediates the ubiquitination of HIPK2 and probably that of EP300, leading to rapid degradation by the proteasome. In the presence of PML, HIPK2 ubiquitination still occurs, but degradation is prevented. PML, HIPK2 and FBXO3 may act synergically to activate p53/TP53-dependent transactivation. From Homo sapiens (Human).
   3476..3501    +  CDS            SET1 (fragment): solubility-enhancement tag derived from T7 phage gene 10B
   3509..3525    +  terminator     T7 terminator (fragment): transcription terminator for bacteriophage T7 RNA polymerase
   3545..3666    -  polyA_signal   SV40 poly(A) signal: SV40 polyadenylation signal
   3689..3757    -  CDS            large T antigen (fragment): large T antigen from SV40 (simian virus 40)
   3762..3794    +  rep_origin     M13 ori (fragment): M13 bacteriophage origin of replication; arrow indicates direction of (+) strand synthesis
   3795..3846    -  misc_feature   bom (fragment): basis of mobility region from pBR322
   3911..4268    +  promoter       SV40 promoter: SV40 enhancer and early promoter
   4319..5110    +  CDS            neo: KKA2_KLEPN - Also known as kan, nptII. Experimental evidence at protein level: Swiss-Prot protein existence level 1. Resistance to kanamycin, neomycin, paromomycin, ribostamycin, butirosin and gentamicin B. From Klebsiella pneumoniae.
   5177..5225    +  polyA_signal   poly(A) signal: synthetic polyadenylation signal
   5246..5338    -  CDS            tnpA (fragment): TN5P_ECOLX - Also known as tnp. Experimental evidence at protein level: Swiss-Prot protein existence level 1. Mediates transposition of transposon Tn5 by a 'cut and paste' mechanism. First, the monomeric transposase binds the 19 bp inverted DNA repeats flanking the transposon. Then, dimerization of the DNA- bound transposase creates a synaptic DNA complex. After nicking of the first DNA strand, excision of the transposon proceeds through a series of intermediates. The transposase then mediates the insertion of the transposon at a new site by strand transfer. The activity of the wild- type tran
   5381..5485    +  promoter       AmpR promoter: bla
   5486..6346    +  CDS            AmpR: β-lactamase; bla; confers resistance to ampicillin, carbenicillin, and related antibiotics
   6504..7092    -  rep_origin     ori: high-copy-number ColE1/pMB1/pBR322/pUC origin of replication
   7208..7491    +  misc_feature   cer region: ColE1-derived recombination site that helps to maintain plasmids as monomers
