[The description below was written by a language model from this plasmid's Addgene catalogue record and pLannotate feature annotations shown in this document.]
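Description:
pHTN-HaloTag_FBXO3:1-471 is a mammalian expression plasmid of about 7.5 kb built on the commercial pHTN-HaloTag backbone, carrying full-length, wild-type human FBXO3 (residues M1 to F471, a 1,413 bp insert) fused at its N-terminus to HaloTag. It is propagated in E. coli as a high-copy plasmid through a ColE1/pUC-type origin and selected with ampicillin via the β-lactamase gene. A ColE1 cer site is also annotated, which helps keep the plasmid in monomeric form. For stable selection in mammalian cells, a separate cassette places the neomycin phosphotransferase gene under the SV40 enhancer/early promoter with a synthetic polyadenylation signal, conferring G418 resistance.

The expression unit is driven by the CMV immediate-early enhancer and promoter, followed by a chimeric β-globin/immunoglobulin intron that generally improves transcript processing and expression. A T7 promoter sits just upstream of the coding region and could in principle support T7 polymerase-driven transcription. The open reading frame encodes HaloTag, a modified bacterial dehalogenase that bonds covalently to chloroalkane ligands, followed by a TEV protease site in the linker and then FBXO3, so the tag can be cleaved off after capture. An SV40 poly(A) signal lies downstream of the insert. The FBXO3 sequence was derived from a Mammalian Gene Collection clone and inserted by ligation-independent cloning between retained EcoRI and XbaI sites. Several short fragment annotations around the insert and markers appear to be backbone remnants rather than functional parts.

FBXO3 is the substrate-recognition subunit of an SCF-type E3 ubiquitin ligase. The HaloTag fusion lends itself to fluorescent labelling, pull-down or ligand-engagement assays in cells, although the record states only mammalian expression as its purpose.
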