Addgene plasmid #211071: pHTN-HaloTag_FBXO3:1-471
Purpose: Mammalian expression of full-length human FBXO3. N-terminal HaloTag.
Depositing lab: Cheryl Arrowsmith. Depositing organization: University of Toronto. Publication: A Target Class Ligandability Evaluation of WD40 Repeat-Containing Proteins. Ackloo S, Li F, Szewczyk M, Seitova A, Loppnau P, Zeng H, Xu J, Ahmad S, Arnautova YA, Baghaie AJ, Beldar S, Bolotokova A, Centrella PA, Chau I, Clark MA, Cuozzo JW, Dehghani-Tafti S, Disch JS, Dong A, Dumas A, Feng JA, Ghiabi P, Gibson E, Gilmer J, Goldman B, Green SR, Guie MA, Guilinger JP, Harms N, Herasymenko O, Houliston S, Hutchinson A, Kearnes S, Keefe AD, Kimani SW, Kramer T, Kutera M, Kwak HA, Lento C, Li Y, Liu J, Loup J, Machado RAC, Mulhern CJ, Perveen S, Righetto GL, Riley P, Shrestha S, Sigel EA, Silva M, Sintchak MD, Slakman BL, Taylor RD, Thompson J, Torng W, Underkoffler C, von Rechenberg M, Walsh RT, Watson I, Wilson DJ, Wolf E, Yadav M, Yazdi AK, Zhang J, Zhang Y, Santhakumar V, Edwards AM, Barsyte-Lovejoy D, Schapira M, Brown PJ, Halabelian L, Arrowsmith CH. J Med Chem. 2025 Jan 23;68(2):1092-1112. doi: 10.1021/acs.jmedchem.4c02010. Epub 2024 Nov 4. PubMed 39495097.
Backbone
  Vector backbone: pHTN-HaloTag
  Backbone manufacturer: Promega
  Vector type: Mammalian Expression
  Selectable markers: Neomycin (select with G418)
Growth in bacteria
  Bacterial resistance: Ampicillin, 100 μg/mL
  Growth temperature: 37°C
  Growth strain: DH5alpha
  Copy number: High Copy
Gene/Insert
  Gene/Insert name: FBXO3:M1-F471
  Species: H. sapiens (human)
  Insert size (bp): 1413
  Mutation: wild type
  Entrez Gene: FBXO3 (a.k.a. FBA, FBX3)
  Promoter: CMV
  Tag / fusion protein: HaloTag (N terminal on insert)
  Cloning method: Ligation Independent Cloning
  Sequencing primers: 5′ ACCTGATCGGCAGCGAGATC; 3′ CTTATCATGTCTGCTCGAAG
Resource information
  A portion of this plasmid was derived from a plasmid made by: Mammalian Gene Collection (BC046110)
Terms and licenses: Academic/Nonprofit Terms; Industry Terms: Not Available to Industry
Depositor comments: 5' Cloning Site: EcoR1 (not destroyed), 3' Cloning Site: Xba1 (not destroyed). N terminal tag: maeigtgfpfdphyvevlgermhyvdvgprdgtpvlflhgnptssyvwrniiphvapthrciapdligmgksdkpdlgyffddhvrfmdafiealgleevvlvihdwgsalgfhwakrnpervkgiafmefirpiptwdewpefaretfqafrttdvgrkliidqnvfiegtlpmgvvrpltevemdhyrepflnpvdreplwrfpnelpiagepanivalveeymdwlhqspvpkllfwgtpgvlippaeaarlakslpnckavdigpglnllqednpdligseiarwlstleisgepttedlyfqsdnaiasef.
How to cite: pHTN-HaloTag_FBXO3:1-471 was a gift from Cheryl Arrowsmith (Addgene plasmid # 211071 ; http://n2t.net/addgene:211071 ; RRID:Addgene_211071)
