>Addgene plasmid #211071 | pHTN-HaloTag_FBXO3:1-471 | depositor partial sequence | sequence record 411622 | Insert sequence
ATGGCGGCCATGGAGACCGAGACGGCGCCGCTGACCCTAGAGTCGCTGCCCACCGATCCCCTGCTCCTCA
TCTTATCCTTTTTGGACTATCGGGATCTAATCAACTGTTGTTATGTCAGTCGAAGACTTAGCCAGCTATC
AAGTCATGATCCGCTGTGGAGAAGACATTGCAAAAAATACTGGCTGATATCTGAGGAAGAGAAAACACAG
AAGAATCAGTGTTGGAAATCTCTCTTCATAGATACTTACTCTGATGTAGGAAGATACATTGACCATTATG
CTGCTATTAAAAAGGCCTGGGATGATCTCAAGAAATATTTGGAGCCCAGGTGTCCTCGGATGGTTTTATC
TCTGAAAGAGGGTGCTCGAGAGGAAGACCTCGATGCTGTGGAAGCGCAGATTGGCTGCAAGCTTCCTGAC
GATTATCGATGTTCATACCGAATTCACAATGGACAGAAGTTAGTGGTTCCTGGGTTATTGGGAAGCATGG
CACTGTCTAATCACTATCGTTCTGAAGATTTGTTAGACGTCGATACAGCTGCCGGAGGATTCCAGCAGAG
ACAGGGACTGAAATACTGTCTCCCTTTAACTTTTTGCATACATACTGGTTTGAGTCAGTACATAGCAGTG
GAAGCTGCAGAGGGCCGAAACAAAAATGAAGTTTTCTACCAATGTCCAGACCAAATGGCTCGAAATCCAG
CTGCTATTGACATGTTTATTATAGGTGCTACTTTTACTGACTGGTTTACCTCTTATGTCAAAAATGTTGT
ATCAGGTGGCTTCCCCATCATCAGAGACCAAATTTTCAGATATGTTCACGATCCAGAATGTGTAGCAACA
ACTGGGGATATTACTGTGTCAGTTTCCACATCGTTTCTGCCAGAACTTAGCTCTGTACATCCACCCCACT
ATTTCTTCACATACCGAATCAGGATTGAAATGTCAAAAGATGCACTTCCTGAGAAGGCCTGTCAGTTGGA
CAGTCGCTATTGGAGAATAACAAATGCTAAGGGTGACGTGGAAGAAGTTCAAGGACCTGGAGTAGTTGGT
GAATTTCCAATCATCAGCCCAGGTCGGGTATATGAATACACAAGCTGTACCACATTCTCTACAACATCAG
GATACATGGAAGGATATTATACCTTCCATTTTCTTTACTTTAAAGACAAGATCTTTAATGTTGCCATTCC
CCGATTCCATATGGCATGTCCAACATTCAGGGTGTCTATAGCCCGATTGGAAATGGGTCCTGATGAATAT
GAAGAGATGGAAGAAGAGGAGGAGGAGGAAGAGGAGGAAGACGAGGATGATGATTCAGCAGATATGGATG
AATCAGATGAAGATGATGAAGAGGAGAGACGGAGGAGAGTCTTTGATGTTCCCATTCGCAGACGCCGCTG
CTCACGCCTTTTT
